>Addgene plasmid #112743 | pLJM1 TMEM192-Flag-FKBP | addgene full sequence | sequence record 224264 | Addgene NGS Result
TTGAGATCCTTTTTTTCTGCGCGTAATCTGCTGCTTGCAAACAAAAAAACCACCGCTACCAGCGGTGGTT
TGTTTGCCGGATCAAGAGCTACCAACTCTTTTTCCGAAGGTAACTGGCTTCAGCAGAGCGCAGATACCAA
ATACTGTTCTTCTAGTGTAGCCGTAGTTAGGCCACCACTTCAAGAACTCTGTAGCACCGCCTACATACCT
CGCTCTGCTAATCCTGTTACCAGTGGCTGCTGCCAGTGGCGATAAGTCGTGTCTTACCGGGTTGGACTCA
AGACGATAGTTACCGGATAAGGCGCAGCGGTCGGGCTGAACGGGGGGTTCGTGCACACAGCCCAGCTTGG
AGCGAACGACCTACACCGAACTGAGATACCTACAGCGTGAGCTATGAGAAAGCGCCACGCTTCCCGAAGG
GAGAAAGGCGGACAGGTATCCGGTAAGCGGCAGGGTCGGAACAGGAGAGCGCACGAGGGAGCTTCCAGGG
GGAAACGCCTGGTATCTTTATAGTCCTGTCGGGTTTCGCCACCTCTGACTTGAGCGTCGATTTTTGTGAT
GCTCGTCAGGGGGGCGGAGCCTATGGAAAAACGCCAGCAACGCGGCCTTTTTACGGTTCCTGGCCTTTTG
CTGGCCTTTTGCTCACATGTTCTTTCCTGCGTTATCCCCTGATTCTGTGGATAACCGTATTACCGCCTTT
GAGTGAGCTGATACCGCTCGCCGCAGCCGAACGACCGAGCGCAGCGAGTCAGTGAGCGAGGAAGCGGAAG
AGCGCCCAATACGCAAACCGCCTCTCCCCGCGCGTTGGCCGATTCATTAATGCAGCTGGCACGACAGGTT
TCCCGACTGGAAAGCGGGCAGTGAGCGCAACGCAATTAATGTGAGTTAGCTCACTCATTAGGCACCCCAG
GCTTTACACTTTATGCTTCCGGCTCGTATGTTGTGTGGAATTGTGAGCGGATAACAATTTCACACAGGAA
ACAGCTATGACCATGATTACGCCAAGCGCGCAATTAACCCTCACTAAAGGGAACAAAAGCTGGAGCTGCA
AGCTTAATGTAGTCTTATGCAATACTCTTGTAGTCTTGCAACATGGTAACGATGAGTTAGCAACATGCCT
TACAAGGAGAGAAAAAGCACCGTGCATGCCGATTGGTGGAAGTAAGGTGGTACGATCGTGCCTTATTAGG
AAGGCAACAGACGGGTCTGACATGGATTGGACGAACCACTGAATTGCCGCATTGCAGAGATATTGTATTT
AAGTGCCTAGCTCGATACATAAACGGGTCTCTCTGGTTAGACCAGATCTGAGCCTGGGAGCTCTCTGGCT
AACTAGGGAACCCACTGCTTAAGCCTCAATAAAGCTTGCCTTGAGTGCTTCAAGTAGTGTGTGCCCGTCT
GTTGTGTGACTCTGGTAACTAGAGATCCCTCAGACCCTTTTAGTCAGTGTGGAAAATCTCTAGCAGTGGC
GCCCGAACAGGGACTTGAAAGCGAAAGGGAAACCAGAGGAGCTCTCTCGACGCAGGACTCGGCTTGCTGA
AGCGCGCACGGCAAGAGGCGAGGGGCGGCGACTGGTGAGTACGCCAAAAATTTTGACTAGCGGAGGCTAG
AAGGAGAGAGATGGGTGCGAGAGCGTCAGTATTAAGCGGGGGAGAATTAGATCGCGATGGGAAAAAATTC
GGTTAAGGCCAGGGGGAAAGAAAAAATATAAATTAAAACATATAGTATGGGCAAGCAGGGAGCTAGAACG
ATTCGCAGTTAATCCTGGCCTGTTAGAAACATCAGAAGGCTGTAGACAAATACTGGGACAGCTACAACCA
TCCCTTCAGACAGGATCAGAAGAACTTAGATCATTATATAATACAGTAGCAACCCTCTATTGTGTGCATC
AAAGGATAGAGATAAAAGACACCAAGGAAGCTTTAGACAAGATAGAGGAAGAGCAAAACAAAAGTAAGAC
CACCGCACAGCAAGCGGCCGCTGATCTTCAGACCTGGAGGAGGAGATATGAGGGACAATTGGAGAAGTGA
ATTATATAAATATAAAGTAGTAAAAATTGAACCATTAGGAGTAGCACCCACCAAGGCAAAGAGAAGAGTG
GTGCAGAGAGAAAAAAGAGCAGTGGGAATAGGAGCTTTGTTCCTTGGGTTCTTGGGAGCAGCAGGAAGCA
CTATGGGCGCAGCGTCAATGACGCTGACGGTACAGGCCAGACAATTATTGTCTGGTATAGTGCAGCAGCA
GAACAATTTGCTGAGGGCTATTGAGGCGCAACAGCATCTGTTGCAACTCACAGTCTGGGGCATCAAGCAG
CTCCAGGCAAGAATCCTGGCTGTGGAAAGATACCTAAAGGATCAACAGCTCCTGGGGATTTGGGGTTGCT
CTGGAAAACTCATTTGCACCACTGCTGTGCCTTGGAATGCTAGTTGGAGTAATAAATCTCTGGAACAGAT
TTGGAATCACACGACCTGGATGGAGTGGGACAGAGAAATTAACAATTACACAAGCTTAATACACTCCTTA
ATTGAAGAATCGCAAAACCAGCAAGAAAAGAATGAACAAGAATTATTGGAATTAGATAAATGGGCAAGTT
TGTGGAATTGGTTTAACATAACAAATTGGCTGTGGTATATAAAATTATTCATAATGATAGTAGGAGGCTT
GGTAGGTTTAAGAATAGTTTTTGCTGTACTTTCTATAGTGAATAGAGTTAGGCAGGGATATTCACCATTA
TCGTTTCAGACCCACCTCCCAACCCCGAGGGGACCCGACAGGCCCGAAGGAATAGAAGAAGAAGGTGGAG
AGAGAGACAGAGACAGATCCATTCGATTAGTGAACGGATCTCGACGGTATCGATCACGAGACTAGCCTCG
AGCGGCCGCCCCCTTCACCGAGGGCCTATTTCCCATGATTCCTTCATATTTGCATATACGATACAAGGCT
GTTAGAGAGATAATTGGAATTAATTTGACTGTAAACACAAAGATATTAGTACAAAATACGTGACGTAGAA
AGTAATAATTTCTTGGGTAGTTTGCAGTTTTAAAATTATGTTTTAAAATGGACTATCATATGCCAAGTAC
GCCCCCTATTGACGTCAATGACGGTAAATGGCCCGCCTGGCATTATGCCCAGTACATGACCTTATGGGAC
TTTCCTACTTGGCAGTACATCTACGTATTAGTCATCGCTATTACCATGGTGATGCGGTTTTGGCAGTACA
TCAATGGGCGTGGATAGCGGTTTGACTCACGGGGATTTCCAAGTCTCCACCCCATTGACGTCAATGGGAG
TTTGTTTTGGCACCAAAATCAACGGGACTTTCCAAAATGTCGTAACAACTCCGCCCCATTGACGCAAATG
GGCGGTAGGCGTGTACGGTGGGAGGTCTATATAAGCAGAGCTGGTTTAGTGAACCGTCAGATCCGCTAGC
GCTACCGGTGCCACCATGGCGGCGGGGGGCAGGATGGAGGACGGTTCCTTGGATATCACCCAGAGTATTG
AAGACGACCCACTTCTGGATGCCCAGCTTCTCCCACACCACTCATTACAAGCTCACTTTAGACCCCGATT
CCATCCTCTTCCTACAGTCATCATAGTGAATCTTCTGTGGTTTATTCATCTCGTGTTTGTTGTTTTAGCA
TTTTTAACAGGTGTGCTTTGTTCTTATCCTAATCCAAATGAGGACAAGTGCCCAGGAAATTACACAAACC
CATTGAAAGTTCAGACGGTTATAATCCTTGGGAAAGTTATTTTGTGGATTCTCCATTTACTCCTTGAATG
CTACATCCAGTATCACCACAGCAAAATCAGAAACCGAGGCTATAACTTGATCTACCGATCAACAAGGCAT
CTCAAGAGACTTGCGTTGATGATACAGTCCTCTGGCAACACAGTGCTTCTCCTCATACTGTGCATGCAGC
ACTCCTTCCCAGAGCCTGGCAGATTGTATCTTGACCTCATTCTGGCCATCTTGGCACTGGAACTCATCTG
TTCCCTGATATGTCTCCTCATTTACACAGTGAAAATCCGGAGATTTAATAAAGCTAAACCAGAGCCTGAT
ATACTTGAAGAAGAAAAAATCTATGCTTACCCCAGCAATATTACCTCGGAGACTGGATTCAGAACTATTT
CAAGCCTAGAAGAAATTGTTGAAAAGCAAGGAGACACCATTGAATACCTGAAGCGACACAATGCGCTGCT
GAGTAAGCGATTGTTGGCTCTCACTTCCTCAGACCTGGGCTGTCAGCCAAGTAGAACGACGCGTGGTGGT
TCTGCCGGTGGCTCCGGTTCTGGCTCCAGCGGTGGCAGCTCTGGTGCGTCCGGCACGGGTACTGCGGGTG
GCACTGGCAGCGGTTCCGGTGGTGGTTCTGGCGATTACAAGGATGACGACGATAAGATGGGAGTGCAGGT
GGAAACCATCTCCCCAGGAGACGGGCGCACCTTCCCCAAGCGCGGCCAGACCTGCGTGGTGCACTACACC
GGGATGCTTGAAGATGGAAAGAAATTTGATTCCTCCCGGGACAGAAACAAGCCCTTTAAGTTTATGCTAG
GCAAGCAGGAGGTGATCCGAGGCTGGGAAGAAGGGGTTGCCCAGATGAGTGTGGGTCAGAGAGCCAAACT
GACTATATCTCCAGATTATGCCTATGGTGCCACTGGGCACCCAGGCATCATCCCACCACATGCCACTCTC
GTCTTCGATGTGGAGCTTCTAAAACTGGAATAGGAATTCTCGACCTCGAGACAAATGGCAGTATTCATCC
ACAATTTTAAAAGAAAAGGGGGGATTGGGGGGTACAGTGCAGGGGAAAGAATAGTAGACATAATAGCAAC
AGACATACAAACTAAAGAATTACAAAAACAAATTACAAAAATTCAAAATTTTCGGGTTTATTACAGGGAC
AGCAGAGATCCACTTTGGCCGCGGCTCGAGGGGGTTGGGGTTGCGCCTTTTCCAAGGCAGCCCTGGGTTT
GCGCAGGGACGCGGCTGCTCTGGGCGTGGTTCCGGGAAACGCAGCGGCGCCGACCCTGGGTCTCGCACAT
TCTTCACGTCCGTTCGCAGCGTCACCCGGATCTTCGCCGCTACCCTTGTGGGCCCCCCGGCGACGCTTCC
TGCTCCGCCCCTAAGTCGGGAAGGTTCCTTGCGGTTCGCGGCGTGCCGGACGTGACAAACGGAAGCCGCA
CGTCTCACTAGTACCCTCGCAGACGGACAGCGCCAGGGAGCAATGGCAGCGCGCCGACCGCGATGGGCTG
TGGCCAATAGCGGCTGCTCAGCAGGGCGCGCCGAGAGCAGCGGCCGGGAAGGGGCGGTGCGGGAGGCGGG
GTGTGGGGCGGTAGTGTGGGCCCTGTTCCTGCCCGCGCGGTGTTCCGCATTCTGCAAGCCTCCGGAGCGC
ACGTCGGCAGTCGGCTCCCTCGTTGACCGAATCACCGACCTCTCTCCCCAGGGGGATCCACCGGAGCTTA
CCATGACCGAGTACAAGCCCACGGTGCGCCTCGCCACCCGCGACGACGTCCCCAGGGCCGTACGCACCCT
CGCCGCCGCGTTCGCCGACTACCCCGCCACGCGCCACACCGTCGATCCGGACCGCCACATCGAGCGGGTC
ACCGAGCTGCAAGAACTCTTCCTCACGCGCGTCGGGCTCGACATCGGCAAGGTGTGGGTCGCGGACGACG
GCGCCGCGGTGGCGGTCTGGACCACGCCGGAGAGCGTCGAAGCGGGGGCGGTGTTCGCCGAGATCGGCCC
GCGCATGGCCGAGTTGAGCGGTTCCCGGCTGGCCGCGCAGCAACAGATGGAAGGCCTCCTGGCGCCGCAC
CGGCCCAAGGAGCCCGCGTGGTTCCTGGCCACCGTCGGCGTCTCGCCCGACCACCAGGGCAAGGGTCTGG
GCAGCGCCGTCGTGCTCCCCGGAGTGGAGGCGGCCGAGCGCGCCGGGGTGCCCGCCTTCCTGGAGACCTC
CGCGCCCCGCAACCTCCCCTTCTACGAGCGGCTCGGCTTCACCGTCACCGCCGACGTCGAGGTGCCCGAA
GGACCGCGCACCTGGTGCATGACCCGCAAGCCCGGTGCCTGACGCCCGCCCCACGACCCGCAGCGCCCGA
CCGAAAGGAGCGCACGACCCCATGCATCGGTACCTTTAAGACCAATGACTTACAAGGCAGCTGTAGATCT
TAGCCACTTTTTAAAAGAAAAGGGGGGACTGGAAGGGCTAATTCACTCCCAACGAAGACAAGATCTGCTT
TTTGCTTGTACTGGGTCTCTCTGGTTAGACCAGATCTGAGCCTGGGAGCTCTCTGGCTAACTAGGGAACC
CACTGCTTAAGCCTCAATAAAGCTTGCCTTGAGTGCTTCAAGTAGTGTGTGCCCGTCTGTTGTGTGACTC
TGGTAACTAGAGATCCCTCAGACCCTTTTAGTCAGTGTGGAAAATCTCTAGCAGTAGTAGTTCATGTCAT
CTTATTATTCAGTATTTATAACTTGCAAAGAAATGAATATCAGAGAGTGAGAGGAACTTGTTTATTGCAG
CTTATAATGGTTACAAATAAAGCAATAGCATCACAAATTTCACAAATAAAGCATTTTTTTCACTGCATTC
TAGTTGTGGTTTGTCCAAACTCATCAATGTATCTTATCATGTCTGGCTCTAGCTATCCCGCCCCTAACTC
CGCCCATCCCGCCCCTAACTCCGCCCAGTTCCGCCCATTCTCCGCCCCATGGCTGACTAATTTTTTTTAT
TTATGCAGAGGCCGAGGCCGCCTCGGCCTCTGAGCTATTCCAGAAGTAGTGAGGAGGCTTTTTTGGAGGC
CTAGGGACGTACCCAATTCGCCCTATAGTGAGTCGTATTACGCGCGCTCACTGGCCGTCGTTTTACAACG
TCGTGACTGGGAAAACCCTGGCGTTACCCAACTTAATCGCCTTGCAGCACATCCCCCTTTCGCCAGCTGG
CGTAATAGCGAAGAGGCCCGCACCGATCGCCCTTCCCAACAGTTGCGCAGCCTGAATGGCGAATGGG
[124 nt withheld, positions 6998-7121]
C
[91 nt withheld, positions 7123-7213]
A
[49 nt withheld, positions 7215-7263]
CCTTTGACGTTGGAGTCCACGTTCTTT
[37 nt withheld, positions 7291-7327]
ACCCTATCTCGGTCTATTCTTTTGATTTATAAGGGATTTTGCCGATTTCGGCCTATTGGTTAAAAAATGA
GCTGATTTAACAAAAATTTAACGCGAATTTTAACAAAATATTAACGCTTACAATTTAGGTGGCACTTTTC
GGGGAAATGTGCGCGGAACCCCTATTTGTTTATTTTTCTAAATACATTCAAATATGTATCCGCTCATGAG
ACAATAACCCTGATAAATGCTTCAATAATATTGAAAAAGGAAGAGTATGAGTATTCAACATTTCCGTGTC
GCCCTTATTCCCTTTTTTGCGGCATTTTGCCTTCCTGTTTTTGCTCACCCAGAAACGCTGGTGAAAGTAA
AAGATGCTGAAGATCAGTTGGGTGCACGAGTGGGTTACATCGAACTGGATCTCAACAGCGGTAAGATCCT
TGAGAGTTTTCGCCCCGAAGAACGTTTTCCAATGATGAGCACTTTTAAAGTTCTGCTATGTGGCGCGGTA
TTATCCCGTATTGACGCCGGGCAAGAGCAACTCGGTCGCCGCATACACTATTCTCAGAATGACTTGGTTG
AGTACTCACCAGTCACAGAAAAGCATCTTACGGATGGCATGACAGTAAGAGAATTATGCAGTGCTGCCAT
AACCATGAGTGATAACACTGCGGCCAACTTACTTCTGACAACGATCGGAGGACCGAAGGAGCTAACCGCT
TTTTTGCACAACATGGGGGATCATGTAACTCGCCTTGATCGTTGGGAACCGGAGCTGAATGAAGCCATAC
CAAACGACGAGCGTGACACCACGATGCCTGTAGCAATGGCAACAACGTTGCGCAAACTATTAACTGGCGA
ACTACTTACTCTAGCTTCCCGGCAACAATTAATAGACTGGATGGAGGCGGATAAAGTTGCAGGACCACTT
CTGCGCTCGGCCCTTCCGGCTGGCTGGTTTATTGCTGATAAATCTGGAGCCGGTGAGCGTGGGTCTCGCG
GTATCATTGCAGCACTGGGGCCAGATGGTAAGCCCTCCCGTATCGTAGTTATCTACACGACGGGGAGTCA
GGCAACTATGGATGAACGAAATAGACAGATCGCTGAGATAGGTGCCTCACTGATTAAGCATTGGTAACTG
TCAGACCAAGTTTACTCATATATACTTTAGATTGATTTAAAACTTCATTTTTAATTTAAAAGGATCTAGG
TGAAGATCCTTTTTGATAATCTCATGACCAAAATCCCTTAACGTGAGTTTTCGTTCCACTGAGCGTCAGA
CCCCGTAGAAAAGATCAAAGGATCTTC
Features (pLannotate 1.2.2; 30 found; start..end, strand, type, name):
      1..589     +  rep_origin     ori: high-copy-number ColE1/pMB1/pBR322/pUC origin of replication
    772..864     +  CDS            lacI (fragment): lac repressor; lacI; The lac repressor binds to the lac operator to inhibit transcription in E. coli. This inhibition can be relieved by adding lactose or isopropyl-β-D-thiogalactopyranoside (IPTG).
    877..898     +  protein_bind   CAP binding site: CAP binding activates transcription in the presence of cAMP. E. coli catabolite activator protein
    913..943     +  promoter       lac promoter: promoter for the E. coli lac operon
    951..967     +  protein_bind   lac operator: The lac repressor binds to the lac operator to inhibit transcription in E. coli. This inhibition can be relieved by adding lactose or isopropyl-β-D-thiogalactopyranoside (IPTG). lac repressor encoded by lacI
   1012..1030    +  promoter       T3 promoter: promoter for bacteriophage T3 RNA polymerase
   1058..1284    +  promoter       RSV promoter: Rous sarcoma virus enhancer/promoter
   1285..1465    +  LTR            5' LTR (truncated): truncated 5' long terminal repeat (LTR) from HIV-1
   1512..1637    +  misc_feature   HIV-1 Ψ: packaging signal of human immunodeficiency virus type 1
   1621..1984    +  CDS            HIV-1 gag (fragment): gag protein from human immunodeficiency virus 1; gag
   2130..2363    +  misc_feature   RRE: The Rev response element (RRE) of HIV-1 allows for Rev-dependent mRNA export from the nucleus to the cytoplasm.
   2740..2840    +  CDS            Rev (fragment): human immunodeficiency virus 1 (HIV-1) Rev protein; rev; enhances nuclear export of unspliced and incompletely spliced viral mRNAs
   2890..3073    +  promoter       U6 promoter (fragment): RNA polymerase III promoter for human U6 snRNA
   3064..3198    +  enhancer       CMV enhancer (fragment): human cytomegalovirus immediate early enhancer; contains an 18-bp deletion relative to the standard CMV enhancer
   3199..3402    +  promoter       CMV promoter: human cytomegalovirus (CMV) immediate early promoter
   3446..4258    +  CDS            TMEM192: TM192_HUMAN - Experimental evidence at protein level: Swiss-Prot protein existence level 1. From Homo sapiens (Human).
   4373..4398    +  CDS            3xFLAG (fragment): three tandem FLAG® epitope tags
   4397..4720    +  CDS            FKBP1A: FKB1A_HUMAN - Also known as FKBP1, FKBP12. Experimental evidence at protein level: Swiss-Prot protein existence level 1. Keeps in an inactive conformation TGFBR1, the TGF-beta type I serine/threonine kinase receptor, preventing TGF-beta receptor activation in absence of ligand. Recruits SMAD7 to ACVR1B which prevents the association of SMAD2 and SMAD3 with the activin receptor complex, thereby blocking the activin signal. May modulate the RYR1 calcium channel activity. PPIases accelerate the folding of proteins. It catalyzes the cis-trans isomerization of proline imidic peptide bonds in oligop
   4765..4882    +  misc_feature   cPPT/CTS: central polypurine tract and central termination sequence of HIV-1
   4931..5441    +  promoter       hPGK promoter: human phosphoglycerate kinase 1 promoter
   5463..6062    +  CDS            PuroR: puromycin N-acetyltransferase; pac from Streptomyces alboniger; confers resistance to puromycin
   6105..6188    +  CDS            nef (fragment): NEF_HV1Z2 - Experimental evidence at protein level: Swiss-Prot protein existence level 1. Extracellular Nef protein targets CD4(+) T-lymphocytes for apoptosis by interacting with CXCR4 surface receptors. From Human immunodeficiency virus type 1 group M subtype D (isolate Z2/CDC-Z34) (HIV-1).
   6190..6423    +  LTR            3' LTR (ΔU3): self-inactivating 3' long terminal repeat (LTR) from HIV-1
   6495..6616    +  polyA_signal   SV40 poly(A) signal: SV40 polyadenylation signal
   6656..6791    +  rep_origin     SV40 ori: SV40 origin of replication
   6812..6830    -  promoter       T7 promoter: promoter for bacteriophage T7 RNA polymerase
   6838..6993    +  CDS            lacZα (fragment): LacZα fragment of β-galactosidase; lacZ fragment
   6998..7426    +  rep_origin     f1 ori (sequence partly withheld): f1 bacteriophage origin of replication; arrow indicates direction of (+) strand synthesis
   7479..7583    +  promoter       AmpR promoter: bla
   7584..8444    +  CDS            AmpR: β-lactamase; bla; confers resistance to ampicillin, carbenicillin, and related antibiotics
