[The description below was written by a language model from this plasmid's Addgene catalogue record and pLannotate feature annotations shown in this document.]
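Description:
pLJM1 TMEM192-Flag-FKBP is a lentiviral expression plasmid of about 8.6 kb, built on the pLJM1 backbone, for producing a tagged human lysosomal membrane protein in mammalian cells. In bacteria it is maintained through a high-copy ColE1/pUC-type origin and selected with ampicillin via the β-lactamase gene. An f1 origin, remnants of the lac/lacZα region and flanking T3 and T7 promoters are carried over from the parental cloning vector.

The transfer cassette has a third-generation, self-inactivating layout. An RSV promoter replaces the U3 region of a truncated HIV-1 5′ LTR to drive genomic RNA synthesis in packaging cells. It is followed by the Ψ packaging signal with a partial gag sequence, the Rev response element for Rev-dependent nuclear export, a cPPT/CTS element, and a ΔU3 3′ LTR that disables LTR promoter activity after integration. An SV40 polyadenylation signal and SV40 origin lie downstream of the 3′ LTR.

Within the provirus, a CMV enhancer/promoter, sitting next to a residual U6 promoter fragment, drives the human TMEM192 coding sequence. This is fused at its C terminus to a Flag epitope and then to FKBP (FKBP1A/FKBP12). A separate human PGK promoter expresses puromycin N-acetyltransferase, allowing selection of stably transduced cells. The cloning sites used for the insert are not recorded.

The stated purpose is simply to express TMEM192-Flag-FKBP. FKBP domains are commonly used as one half of rapamycin-type chemically induced dimerization systems, so the fusion could plausibly serve as a lysosome-anchored recruitment handle. This would fit the associated study of mTORC1 regulation at the lysosomal Rag GTPase–Ragulator scaffold, but the record does not spell out this use.
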