Addgene plasmid #112743: pLJM1 TMEM192-Flag-FKBP
Purpose: express TMEM192-Flag-FKBP
Depositing lab: Roberto Zoncu. Depositing organization: University of California, Berkeley. Publication: A nutrient-induced affinity switch controls mTORC1 activation by its Rag GTPase-Ragulator lysosomal scaffold. Lawrence RE, Cho KF, Rappold R, Thrun A, Tofaute M, Kim DJ, Moldavski O, Hurley JH, Zoncu R. Nat Cell Biol. 2018 Sep;20(9):1052-1063. doi: 10.1038/s41556-018-0148-6. Epub 2018 Jul 30. PubMed 30061680.
Backbone
  Vector backbone: pLJM1
  Vector type: Lentiviral
  Selectable markers: Puromycin
Growth in bacteria
  Bacterial resistance: Ampicillin, 100 μg/mL
  Growth temperature: 30°C
  Growth strain: NEB Stable
  Copy number: High Copy
Gene/Insert
  Gene/Insert name: TMEM192-Flag-FKBP
  Species: H. sapiens (human)
  Entrez Gene: TMEM192
  Tag / fusion protein: Flag, FKBP (C terminal on insert)
  Cloning method: Restriction Enzyme; 5′ cloning site Unknown (unknown if destroyed); 3′ cloning site Unknown (unknown if destroyed)
Terms and licenses: Academic/Nonprofit Terms; Industry Terms: Not Available to Industry
How to cite: pLJM1 TMEM192-Flag-FKBP was a gift from Roberto Zoncu (Addgene plasmid # 112743 ; http://n2t.net/addgene:112743 ; RRID:Addgene_112743)
